>Addgene plasmid #132194 | pDONR221_SLC5A6 | addgene full sequence | sequence record 261163 | Addgene NGS Result
CTTTCCTGCGTTATCCCCTGATTCTGTGGATAACCGTATTACCGCCTTTGAGTGAGCTGATACCGCTCGC
CGCAGCCGAACGACCGAGCGCAGCGAGTCAGTGAGCGAGGAAGCGGAAGAGCGCCCAATACGCAAACCGC
CTCTCCCCGCGCGTTGGCCGATTCATTAATGCAGCTGGCACGACAGGTTTCCCGACTGGAAAGCGGGCAG
TGAGCGCAACGCAATTAATACGCGTACCGCTAGCCAGGAAGAGTTTGTAGAAACGCAAAAAGGCCATCCG
TCAGGATGGCCTTCTGCTTAGTTTGATGCCTGGCAGTTTATGGCGGGCGTCCTGCCCGCCACCCTCCGGG
CCGTTGCTTCACAACGTTCAAATCCGCTCCCGGCGGATTTGTCCTACTCAGGAGAGCGTTCACCGACAAA
CAACAGATAAAACGAAAGGCCCAGTCTTCCGACTGAGCCTTTCGTTTTATTTGATGCCTGGCAGTTCCCT
ACTCTCGCGTTAACGCTAGCATGGATGTTTTCCCAGTCACGACGTTGTAAAACGACGGCCAGTCTTAAGC
TCGGGCCCCAAATAATGATTTTATTTTGACTGATAGTGACCTGTTCGTTGCAACACATTGATGAGCAATG
CTTTTTTATAATGCCAACTTTGTACAAAAAAGCAGGCTCCACCATGTCCGTGGGCGTGTCCACATCTGCC
CCACTGTCCCCTACCTCTGGCACAAGCGTGGGCATGTCCACCTTTTCTATCATGGACTACGTGGTGTTCG
TGCTGCTGCTGGTGCTGTCTCTGGCAATCGGACTGTATCACGCATGCAGGGGATGGGGCCGGCACACCGT
GGGAGAGCTGCTGATGGCCGATCGGAAGATGGGCTGTCTGCCTGTGGCCCTGTCTCTGCTGGCCACATTC
CAGAGCGCCGTGGCAATCCTGGGAGTGCCATCCGAGATCTACAGATTCGGCACCCAGTATTGGTTTCTGG
GCTGCTGTTACTTCCTGGGCCTGCTGATCCCTGCCCACATCTTCATCCCAGTGTTTTATAGGCTGCACCT
GACAAGCGCCTACGAGTATCTGGAGCTGCGGTTCAACAAGACCGTGAGGGTGTGCGGCACCGTGACATTC
ATCTTTCAGATGGTCATCTACATGGGAGTGGTGCTGTATGCACCATCCCTGGCCCTGAATGCAGTGACCG
GCTTCGACCTGTGGCTGTCTGTGCTGGCCCTGGGCATCGTGTGCACCGTGTACACAGCCCTGGGAGGCCT
GAAGGCCGTGATCTGGACAGACGTGTTCCAGACCCTGGTCATGTTCCTGGGCCAGCTGGCCGTGATCATC
GTGGGCTCCGCCAAAGTGGGAGGACTGGGACGCGTGTGGGCAGTGGCCAGCCAGCACGGCCGGATCTCCG
GCTTTGAGCTGGACCCTGATCCATTCGTGCGCCACACCTTTTGGACACTGGCCTTCGGCGGCGTGTTTAT
GATGCTGAGCCTGTACGGCGTGAACCAGGCACAGGTGCAGCGGTACCTGAGCTCCAGGACCGAGAAGGCA
GCCGTGCTGTCTTGCTACGCCGTGTTCCCCTTTCAGCAGGTGAGCCTGTGCGTGGGCTGTCTGATCGGCC
TGGTCATGTTCGCCTACTATCAGGAGTACCCTATGTCCATCCAGCAGGCACAGGCAGCACCAGACCAGTT
CGTGCTGTATTTTGTGATGGATCTGCTGAAGGGACTGCCAGGACTGCCAGGACTGTTCATCGCATGCCTG
TTTAGCGGCTCCCTGTCTACCATCTCTAGCGCCTTTAACAGCCTGGCCACCGTGACAATGGAGGACCTGA
TCCGGCCTTGGTTCCCAGAGTTTTCCGAGGCAAGGGCAATCATGCTGTCTAGGGGACTGGCCTTCGGCTA
CGGACTGCTGTGCCTGGGAATGGCCTATATCTCCTCTCAGATGGGCCCTGTGCTGCAGGCCGCCATCAGC
ATCTTTGGAATGGTGGGAGGACCACTGCTGGGACTGTTCTGCCTGGGCATGTTCTTTCCTTGTGCCAATC
CACCTGGAGCAGTGGTGGGACTGCTGGCAGGCCTGGTCATGGCCTTTTGGATCGGCATCGGCAGCATCGT
GACATCCATGGGCAGCTCCATGCCACCCAGCCCATCCAACGGCTCTAGCTTCAGCCTGCCCACCAATCTG
ACAGTGGCCACCGTGACCACACTGATGCCCCTGACCACATTTTCCAAGCCTACCGGCCTGCAGAGATTCT
ACTCTCTGAGCTACCTGTGGTATTCTGCCCACAACAGCACCACAGTGATCGTGGTGGGCCTGATCGTGAG
CCTGCTGACAGGCCGGATGAGAGGCAGGTCCCTGAATCCAGCCACCATCTACCCCGTGCTGCCTAAGCTG
CTGTCCCTGCTGCCCCTGTCTTGCCAGAAGAGACTGCACTGTAGGTCTTATGGCCAGGACCACCTGGATA
CAGGCCTGTTCCCAGAGAAGCCCAGAAATGGCGTGCTGGGCGACAGCAGGGATAAGGAGGCCATGGCCCT
GGATGGCACCGCCTATCAGGGCTCCTCTAGCACATGTATCCTGCAGGAGACCAGCCTGGACCCAGCTTTC
TTGTACAAAGTTGGCATTATAAGAAAGCATTGCTTATCAATTTGTTGCAACGAACAGGTCACTATCAGTC
AAAATAAAATCATTATTTGCCATCCAGCTGATATCCCCTATAGTGAGTCGTATTACATGGTCATAGCTGT
TTCCTGGCAGCTCTGGCCCGTGTCTCAAAATCTCTGATGTTACATTGCACAAGATAAAAATATATCATCA
TGAACAATAAAACTGTCTGCTTACATAAACAGTAATACAAGGGGTGTTATGAGCCATATTCAACGGGAAA
CGTCGAGGCCGCGATTAAATTCCAACATGGATGCTGATTTATATGGGTATAAATGGGCTCGCGATAATGT
CGGGCAATCAGGTGCGACAATCTATCGCTTGTATGGGAAGCCCGATGCGCCAGAGTTGTTTCTGAAACAT
GGCAAAGGTAGCGTTGCCAATGATGTTACAGATGAGATGGTCAGACTAAACTGGCTGACGGAATTTATGC
CTCTTCCGACCATCAAGCATTTTATCCGTACTCCTGATGATGCATGGTTACTCACCACTGCGATCCCCGG
AAAAACAGCATTCCAGGTATTAGAAGAATATCCTGATTCAGGTGAAAATATTGTTGATGCGCTGGCAGTG
TTCCTGCGCCGGTTGCATTCGATTCCTGTTTGTAATTGTCCTTTTAACAGCGATCGCGTATTTCGTCTCG
CTCAGGCGCAATCACGAATGAATAACGGTTTGGTTGATGCGAGTGATTTTGATGACGAGCGTAATGGCTG
GCCTGTTGAACAAGTCTGGAAAGAAATGCATAAACTTTTGCCATTCTCACCGGATTCAGTCGTCACTCAT
GGTGATTTCTCACTTGATAACCTTATTTTTGACGAGGGGAAATTAATAGGTTGTATTGATGTTGGACGAG
TCGGAATCGCAGACCGATACCAGGATCTTGCCATCCTATGGAACTGCCTCGGTGAGTTTTCTCCTTCATT
ACAGAAACGGCTTTTTCAAAAATATGGTATTGATAATCCTGATATGAATAAATTGCAGTTTCATTTGATG
CTCGATGAGTTTTTCTAATCAGAATTGGTTAATTGGTTGTAACACTGGCAGAGCATTACGCTGACTTGAC
GGGACGGCGCAAGCTCATGACCAAAATCCCTTAACGTGAGTTACGCGTCGTTCCACTGAGCGTCAGACCC
CGTAGAAAAGATCAAAGGATCTTCTTGAGATCCTTTTTTTCTGCGCGTAATCTGCTGCTTGCAAACAAAA
AAACCACCGCTACCAGCGGTGGTTTGTTTGCCGGATCAAGAGCTACCAACTCTTTTTCCGAAGGTAACTG
GCTTCAGCAGAGCGCAGATACCAAATACTGTTCTTCTAGTGTAGCCGTAGTTAGGCCACCACTTCAAGAA
CTCTGTAGCACCGCCTACATACCTCGCTCTGCTAATCCTGTTACCAGTGGCTGCTGCCAGTGGCGATAAG
TCGTGTCTTACCGGGTTGGACTCAAGACGATAGTTACCGGATAAGGCGCAGCGGTCGGGCTGAACGGGGG
GTTCGTGCACACAGCCCAGCTTGGAGCGAACGACCTACACCGAACTGAGATACCTACAGCGTGAGCTATG
AGAAAGCGCCACGCTTCCCGAAGGGAGAAAGGCGGACAGGTATCCGGTAAGCGGCAGGGTCGGAACAGGA
GAGCGCACGAGGGAGCTTCCAGGGGGAAACGCCTGGTATCTTTATAGTCCTGTCGGGTTTCGCCACCTCT
GACTTGAGCGTCGATTTTTGTGATGCTCGTCAGGGGGGCGGAGCCTATGGAAAAACGCCAGCAACGCGGC
CTTTTTACGGTTCCTGGCCTTTTGCTGGCCTTTTGCTCACATGTT
Features (pLannotate 1.2.2; 10 found; start..end, strand, type, name):
    121..213     +  CDS            lacI (fragment): lac repressor; lacI; The lac repressor binds to the lac operator to inhibit transcription in E. coli. This inhibition can be relieved by adding lactose or isopropyl-β-D-thiogalactopyranoside (IPTG).
    268..295     -  terminator     rrnB T2 terminator: transcription terminator T2 from the E. coli rrnB gene
    427..470     +  terminator     rrnB T1 terminator: Escherichia coli rrnB; transcription terminator T1 from the E. coli rrnB gene
    517..553     -  CDS            lacZα (fragment): LacZα fragment of β-galactosidase; lacZ fragment
    569..668     +  protein_bind   attL1: mutant version of attL; recombination site for the Gateway® LR reaction LR Clonase™
    674..2578    +  CDS            SLC5A6: SC5A6_HUMAN - Also known as SMVT. Experimental evidence at protein level: Swiss-Prot protein existence level 1. Sodium-dependent multivitamin transporter that transports pantothenate, biotin and lipoate (PubMed:10329687, PubMed:15561972, PubMed:21570947, PubMed:20980265, PubMed:22927035, PubMed:22015582, PubMed:25971966, PubMed:25809983, PubMed:28052864, PubMed:27904971, PubMed:31754459). Required for biotin and pantothenate uptake in the instestine (By similarity). Plays a role in the maintenance of intestinal mucosa integrity, by providing the gut mucosa with biotin (By similarity). May play
   2580..2679    -  protein_bind   attL2: mutant version of attL; recombination site for the Gateway® LR reaction LR Clonase™
   2697..2715    -  promoter       T7 promoter: promoter for bacteriophage T7 RNA polymerase
   2849..3658    +  CDS            KanR: aminoglycoside phosphotransferase; aph(3')-Ia; confers resistance to kanamycin in bacteria or G418 (Geneticin®) in eukaryotes
   3805..4393    +  rep_origin     ori: high-copy-number ColE1/pMB1/pBR322/pUC origin of replication
