[The description below was written by a language model from this plasmid's Addgene catalogue record and pLannotate feature annotations shown in this document.]
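Description:
pDONR221_SLC5A6 is a Gateway entry clone built on the pDONR221 backbone and carries a codon-optimized open reading frame for human SLC5A6, also known as SMVT, the sodium-dependent multivitamin transporter that takes up biotin, pantothenate and lipoate. The 1,905 bp insert sits between attL1 and attL2 recombination sites, the configuration produced when an ORF has been recombined into a donor vector. From here an LR Clonase reaction can move it directionally into any attR-containing destination vector. Although the catalogue lists the vector type as mammalian expression, the feature table shows no eukaryotic promoter or polyadenylation signal around the ORF, so the plasmid acts as a shuttle for the coding sequence rather than as an expression construct in its own right. The record does not state whether the ORF keeps a stop codon.

The sequenced plasmid is 4,455 nt and is maintained in E. coli through a high-copy ColE1/pUC-type origin with kanamycin selection from the aph(3')-Ia gene. The rrnB T1 and T2 terminators lie upstream of the attL1 side, where they shield the cassette from read-through transcription coming from the backbone. A T7 promoter lies just outside attL2 and points back toward the insert. The short lacI and lacZα fragments called by the annotation are backbone remnants with no functional role, and M13 forward and reverse priming sites flank the cassette for sequence verification. The clone belongs to a large consortium collection of solute carrier ORFs, intended for subcloning into custom expression vectors to support functional and drug-discovery studies of SLC transporters.
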