Addgene plasmid #132194: pDONR221_SLC5A6
Purpose: Gateway entry clone with codon-optimized ORF sequence for subcloning into custom expression vectors
Depositing lab: RESOLUTE Consortium & Giulio Superti-Furga. Depositing organization: CeMM Research Center for Molecular Medicine. Publication: The RESOLUTE consortium: unlocking SLC transporters for drug discovery. Superti-Furga G, Lackner D, Wiedmer T, Ingles-Prieto A, Barbosa B, Girardi E, Goldmann U, Gurtl B, Klavins K, Klimek C, Lindinger S, Lineiro-Retes E, Muller AC, Onstein S, Redinger G, Reil D, Sedlyarov V, Wolf G, Crawford M, Everley R, ... Steppan CM. Nat Rev Drug Discov. 2020 Jul;19(7):429-430. doi: 10.1038/d41573-020-00056-6. PubMed 32265506.
Backbone
  Vector backbone: pDONR221
  Backbone manufacturer: Thermo Fisher Scientific
  Backbone size w/o insert (bp): 2550
  Vector type: Mammalian Expression
Growth in bacteria
  Bacterial resistance: Kanamycin, 50 μg/mL
  Growth temperature: 37°C
  Growth strain: Stbl3
  Copy number: High Copy
Gene/Insert
  Gene/Insert name: SLC5A6 (alt name: SMVT)
  Species: H. sapiens (human)
  Insert size (bp): 1905
  Entrez Gene: SLC5A6 (a.k.a. COMNB, NERIB, SMVT, SMVTD)
  Cloning method: Gateway Cloning
  Sequencing primers: 5′ M13-fwd; 3′ M13-rev
Terms and licenses: Academic/Nonprofit Terms; Industry Terms
Depositor comments: For more information on the full Resolute plasmid collection, please see www.addgene.org/depositor-collections/re-solute/. Please provide your feedback on this plasmid to the RESOLUTE consortium by filling out their RESOLUTE repository feedback form: https://forms.office.com/Pages/ResponsePage.aspx?id=0e05yklzmkS7rjFGQL4N7z4feCLQvEJAmVcOCM_u885UN1JJRko0Ukg4TVQwNTZLOUxPQVJWT1NHUCQlQCN0PWcu
How to cite: pDONR221_SLC5A6 was a gift from RESOLUTE Consortium & Giulio Superti-Furga (Addgene plasmid # 132194 ; http://n2t.net/addgene:132194 ; RRID:Addgene_132194)
