>Addgene plasmid #132194 | pDONR221_SLC5A6 | depositor partial sequence | sequence record 253788 | Codon-optimized ORF of SLC5A6
ATGTCCGTGGGCGTGTCCACATCTGCCCCACTGTCCCCTACCTCTGGCACAAGCGTGGGCATGTCCACCT
TTTCTATCATGGACTACGTGGTGTTCGTGCTGCTGCTGGTGCTGTCTCTGGCAATCGGACTGTATCACGC
ATGCAGGGGATGGGGCCGGCACACCGTGGGAGAGCTGCTGATGGCCGATCGGAAGATGGGCTGTCTGCCT
GTGGCCCTGTCTCTGCTGGCCACATTCCAGAGCGCCGTGGCAATCCTGGGAGTGCCATCCGAGATCTACA
GATTCGGCACCCAGTATTGGTTTCTGGGCTGCTGTTACTTCCTGGGCCTGCTGATCCCTGCCCACATCTT
CATCCCAGTGTTTTATAGGCTGCACCTGACAAGCGCCTACGAGTATCTGGAGCTGCGGTTCAACAAGACC
GTGAGGGTGTGCGGCACCGTGACATTCATCTTTCAGATGGTCATCTACATGGGAGTGGTGCTGTATGCAC
CATCCCTGGCCCTGAATGCAGTGACCGGCTTCGACCTGTGGCTGTCTGTGCTGGCCCTGGGCATCGTGTG
CACCGTGTACACAGCCCTGGGAGGCCTGAAGGCCGTGATCTGGACAGACGTGTTCCAGACCCTGGTCATG
TTCCTGGGCCAGCTGGCCGTGATCATCGTGGGCTCCGCCAAAGTGGGAGGACTGGGACGCGTGTGGGCAG
TGGCCAGCCAGCACGGCCGGATCTCCGGCTTTGAGCTGGACCCTGATCCATTCGTGCGCCACACCTTTTG
GACACTGGCCTTCGGCGGCGTGTTTATGATGCTGAGCCTGTACGGCGTGAACCAGGCACAGGTGCAGCGG
TACCTGAGCTCCAGGACCGAGAAGGCAGCCGTGCTGTCTTGCTACGCCGTGTTCCCCTTTCAGCAGGTGA
GCCTGTGCGTGGGCTGTCTGATCGGCCTGGTCATGTTCGCCTACTATCAGGAGTACCCTATGTCCATCCA
GCAGGCACAGGCAGCACCAGACCAGTTCGTGCTGTATTTTGTGATGGATCTGCTGAAGGGACTGCCAGGA
CTGCCAGGACTGTTCATCGCATGCCTGTTTAGCGGCTCCCTGTCTACCATCTCTAGCGCCTTTAACAGCC
TGGCCACCGTGACAATGGAGGACCTGATCCGGCCTTGGTTCCCAGAGTTTTCCGAGGCAAGGGCAATCAT
GCTGTCTAGGGGACTGGCCTTCGGCTACGGACTGCTGTGCCTGGGAATGGCCTATATCTCCTCTCAGATG
GGCCCTGTGCTGCAGGCCGCCATCAGCATCTTTGGAATGGTGGGAGGACCACTGCTGGGACTGTTCTGCC
TGGGCATGTTCTTTCCTTGTGCCAATCCACCTGGAGCAGTGGTGGGACTGCTGGCAGGCCTGGTCATGGC
CTTTTGGATCGGCATCGGCAGCATCGTGACATCCATGGGCAGCTCCATGCCACCCAGCCCATCCAACGGC
TCTAGCTTCAGCCTGCCCACCAATCTGACAGTGGCCACCGTGACCACACTGATGCCCCTGACCACATTTT
CCAAGCCTACCGGCCTGCAGAGATTCTACTCTCTGAGCTACCTGTGGTATTCTGCCCACAACAGCACCAC
AGTGATCGTGGTGGGCCTGATCGTGAGCCTGCTGACAGGCCGGATGAGAGGCAGGTCCCTGAATCCAGCC
ACCATCTACCCCGTGCTGCCTAAGCTGCTGTCCCTGCTGCCCCTGTCTTGCCAGAAGAGACTGCACTGTA
GGTCTTATGGCCAGGACCACCTGGATACAGGCCTGTTCCCAGAGAAGCCCAGAAATGGCGTGCTGGGCGA
CAGCAGGGATAAGGAGGCCATGGCCCTGGATGGCACCGCCTATCAGGGCTCCTCTAGCACATGTATCCTG
CAGGAGACCAGCCTG
